>Addgene plasmid #32138 | pJFRC158-3XUAS-IVS-B3::PEST | depositor full sequence | sequence record 36296 | pJFRC158-3XUAS-IVS-B3::PEST sequence 9601 bps
GACTCAGGTGGCACTTTTCGGGGAAATGTGCGCGGAACCCCTATTTGTTTATTTTTCTAAATACATTCAA
ATATGTATCCGCTCATGAGACAATAACCCTGATAAATGCTTCAATAATATTGAAAAAGGAAGAGTATGAG
TATTCAACATTTCCGTGTCGCCCTTATTCCCTTTTTTGCGGCATTTTGCCTTCCTGTTTTTGCTCACCCA
GAAACGCTGGTGAAAGTAAAAGATGCTGAAGATCAGTTGGGTGCACGAGTGGGTTACATCGAACTGGATC
TCAACAGCGGTAAGATCCTTGAGAGTTTTCGCCCCGAAGAACGTTTTCCAATGATGAGCACTTTTAAAGT
TCTGCTATGTGGCGCGGTATTATCCCGTATTGACGCCGGGCAAGAGCAACTCGGTCGCCGCATACACTAT
TCTCAGAATGACTTGGTTGAGTACTCACCAGTCACAGAAAAGCATCTTACGGATGGCATGACAGTAAGAG
AATTATGCAGTGCTGCCATAACCATGAGTGATAACACTGCGGCCAACTTACTTCTGACAACGATCGGAGG
ACCGAAGGAGCTAACCGCTTTTTTGCACAACATGGGGGATCATGTAACTCGCCTTGATCGTTGGGAACCG
GAGCTGAATGAAGCCATACCAAACGACGAGCGTGACACCACGATGCCTGTAGCAATGGCAACAACGTTGC
GCAAACTATTAACTGGCGAACTACTTACTCTAGCTTCCCGGCAACAATTAATAGACTGGATGGAGGCGGA
TAAAGTTGCAGGACCACTTCTGCGCTCGGCCCTTCCGGCTGGCTGGTTTATTGCTGATAAATCTGGAGCC
GGTGAGCGTGGGTCTCGCGGTATCATTGCAGCACTGGGGCCAGATGGTAAGCCCTCCCGTATCGTAGTTA
TCTACACGACGGGGAGTCAGGCAACTATGGATGAACGAAATAGACAGATCGCTGAGATAGGTGCCTCACT
GATTAAGCATTGGTAACTGTCAGACCAAGTTTACTCATATATACTTTAGATTGATTTAAAACTTCATTTT
TAATTTAAAAGGATCTAGGTGAAGATCCTTTTTGATAATCTCATGACCAAAATCCCTTAACGTGAGTTTT
CGTTCCACTGAGCGTCAGACCCCGTAGAAAAGATCAAAGGATCTTCTTGAGATCCTTTTTTTCTGCGCGT
AATCTGCTGCTTGCAAACAAAAAAACCACCGCTACCAGCGGTGGTTTGTTTGCCGGATCAAGAGCTACCA
ACTCTTTTTCCGAAGGTAACTGGCTTCAGCAGAGCGCAGATACCAAATACTGTTCTTCTAGTGTAGCCGT
AGTTAGGCCACCACTTCAAGAACTCTGTAGCACCGCCTACATACCTCGCTCTGCTAATCCTGTTACCAGT
GGCTGCTGCCAGTGGCGATAAGTCGTGTCTTACCGGGTTGGACTCAAGACGATAGTTACCGGATAAGGCG
CAGCGGTCGGGCTGAACGGGGGGTTCGTGCACACAGCCCAGCTTGGAGCGAACGACCTACACCGAACTGA
GATACCTACAGCGTGAGCTATGAGAAAGCGCCACGCTTCCCGAAGGGAGAAAGGCGGACAGGTATCCGGT
AAGCGGCAGGGTCGGAACAGGAGAGCGCACGAGGGAGCTTCCAGGGGGAAACGCCTGGTATCTTTATAGT
CCTGTCGGGTTTCGCCACCTCTGACTTGAGCGTCGATTTTTGTGATGCTCGTCAGGGGGGCGGAGCCTAT
GGAAAAACGCCAGCAACGCGGCCTTTTTACGGTTCCTGGCCTTTTGCTGGCCTTTTGCTCACATGTTACC
GTCGACGATGTAGGTCACGGTCTCGAAGCCGCGGTGCGGGTGCCAGGGCGTGCCCTTGGGCTCCCCGGGC
GCGTACTCCACCTCACCCATCTGGTCCATCATGATGAACGGGTCGAGGTGGCGGTAGTTGATCCCGGCGA
ACGCGCGGCGCACCGGGAAGCCCTCGCCCTCGAAACCGCTGGGCGCGGTGGTCACGGTGAGCACGGGACG
TGCGACGGCGTCGGCGGGTGCGGATACGCGGGGCAGCGTCAGCGGGTTCTCGACGGTCACGGCGGGCATG
TCGACAAGCCGAACATATGGGCGCGCCTAGTATGTATGTAAGTTAATAAAACCCATTTTTGCGGAAAGTA
GATAAAAAAAACATTTTTTTTTTTTACTGCACTGGATATCATTGAACTTATCTGATCAGTTTTAAATTTA
CTTCGATCCAAGGGTATTTGATGTACCAGGTTCTTTCGATTACCTCTCACTCAAAATGACATTCCACTCA
AAGTCAGCGCTGTTTGCCTCCTTCTCTGTCCACAGAAATATCGCCGTCTCTTTCGCCGCTGCGTCCGCTA
TCTCTTTCGCCACCGTTTGTAGCGTTACGTAGCGTCAATGTCCGCCTTCAGTTGCATTTTGTCAGCGGTT
TCGTGACGAAGCTCCAAGCGGTTTACGCCATCAATTAAACACAAAGTGCTGTGCCAAAACTCCTCTCGCT
TCTTATTTTTGTTTGTTTTTTGAGTGATTGGGGTGGTGATTGGTTTTGGGTGGGTAAGCAGGGGAAAGTG
TGAAAAATCCCGGCAATGGGCCAAGAGGATCAGGAGCTATTAATTCGCGGAGGCAGCAAACACCCATCTG
CCGAGCATCTGAACAATGTGAGTAGTACATGTGCATACATCTTAAGTTCACTTGATCTATAGGAACTGCG
ATTGCAACATCAAATTGTATGCGGCGTGAGAACTGCGACCCACAAAAATCCCAAACCGCAATTGCACAAA
CAAATAGTGACACGAAACAGATTATTCTGGTAGCTGTTCTCGCTATATAAGACAATTTTTGAGATCATAT
CATGATCAAGACATCTAAAGGCATTCATTTTCGACTATATTCTTTTTTACAAAAAATATAACAACCAGAT
ATTTTAAGCTGATCCTAGATGCACAAAAAATAAATAAAAGTATAAACCTACTTCGTAGGATACTTCGGGG
TACTTTTTGTTCGGGGTTAGATGAGCATAACGCTAGTAGTTGATATTTGAGATCCCCTATCATTGCAGGG
TGACAGCGGAGCGGCTTCGCAGAGCTGCATTAACCAGGGCTTCGGGCAGGCCAAAAACTACGGCACGCTC
CGGCCACCCAGTCCGCCGGAGGACTCCGGTTCAGGGAGCGGCCAACTAGCCGAGAACCTCACCTATGCCT
GGCACAATATGGACATCTTTGGGGCGGTCAATCAGCCGGGCTCCGGATGGCGGCAGCTGGTCAACCGGAC
ACGCGGACTATTCTGCAACGAGCGACACATACCGGCGCCCAGGAAACATTTGCTCAAGAACGGTGAGTTT
CTATTCGCAGTCGGCTGATCTGTGTGAAATCTTAATAAAGGGTCCAATTACCAATTTGAAACTCAGTTTG
CGGCGTGGCCTATCCGGGCGAACTTTTGGCCGTGATGGGCAGTTCCGGTGCCGGAAAGACGACCCTGCTG
AATGCCCTTGCCTTTCGATCGCCGCAGGGCATCCAAGTATCGCCATCCGGGATGCGACTGCTCAATGGCC
AACCTGTGGACGCCAAGGAGATGCAGGCCAGGTGCGCCTATGTCCAGCAGGATGACCTCTTTATCGGCTC
CCTAACGGCCAGGGAACACCTGATTTTCCAAGCCATGGTGCGGATGCCACGACATCTGACCTATCGGCAG
CGAGTGGCCCGCGTGGATCAGGTGATCCAGGAGCTTTCGCTCAGCAAATGTCAGCACACGATCATCGGTG
TGCCCGGCAGGGTGAAAGGTCTGTCCGGCGGAGAAAGGAAGCGTCTGGCATTCGCCTCCGAGGCTCTAAC
CGATCCGCCGCTTCTGATCTGCGATGAGCCCACCTCCGGACTGGACTCCTTTACCGCCCACAGCGTCGTC
CAGGTGCTGAAGAAGCTGTCGCAGAAGGGCAAGACCGTCATCCTGACCATTCATCAGCCGTCTTCCGAGC
TGTTTGAGCTCTTTGACAAGATCCTTCTGATGGCCGAGGGCAGGGTAGCTTTCTTGGGCACTCCCAGCGA
AGCCGTCGACTTCTTTTCCTAGTGAGTTCGATGTGTTTATTAAGGGTATCTAGTATTACATAACATCTCA
ACTCCTATCCAGCGTGGGTGCCCAGTGTCCTACCAACTACAATCCGGCGGACTTTTACGTACAGGTGTTG
GCCGTTGTGCCCGGACGGGAGATCGAGTCCCGTGATCGGATCGCCAAGATATGCGACAATTTTGCCATTA
GCAAAGTAGCCCGGGATATGGAGCAGTTGTTGGCCACCAAAAATCTGGAGAAGCCACTGGAGCAGCCGGA
GAATGGGTACACCTACAAGGCCACCTGGTTCATGCAGTTCCGGGCGGTCCTGTGGCGATCCTGGCTGTCG
GTGCTCAAGGAACCACTCCTCGTAAAAGTGCGACTTATTCAGACAACGGTGAGTGGTTCCAGTGGAAACA
AATGATATAACGCTTACAATTCTTGGAAACAAATTCGCTAGATTTTAGATAGAATTGCCTGATTCCACAC
CCTTCTTAGTTTTTTTCAATGAGATGTATAGTTTATAGTTTTGCAGAAGATAAATAAATTTCATTTAACT
CGCGAATATTAATGAGATGCGAGTAACATTTTAATTTGCAGATGGTTGCCATCTTGATTGGCCTCATCTT
TTTGGGCCAACAACTCACGCAAGTGGGTGTGATGAATATCAACGGAGCCATCTTCCTCTTCCTGACCAAC
ATGACCTTTCAAAACGTCTTTGCCACGATAAATGTAAGTCATGTTTAGAATACATTTGCATTTCAATAAT
TTACTAACTTTCTAATGAATCGATTCGATTTAGGTGTTCACCTCAGAGCTGCCAGTTTTTATGAGGGAGG
CCCGAAGTCGACTTTATCGCTGTGACACATACTTTCTGGGCAAAACGATTGCCGAATTGCCGCTTTTTCT
CACAGTGCCACTGGTCTTCACGGCGATTGCCTATCCGATGATCGGACTGCGGGCCGGAGTGCTGCACTTC
TTCAACTGCCTGGCGCTGGTCACTCTGGTGGCCAATGTGTCAACGTCCTTCGGATATCTAATATCCTGCG
CCAGCTCCTCGACCTCGATGGCGCTGTCTGTGGGTCCGCCGGTTATCATACCATTCCTGCTCTTTGGCGG
CTTCTTCTTGAACTCGGGCTCGGTGCCAGTATACCTCAAATGGTTGTCGTACCTCTCATGGTTCCGTTAC
GCCAACGAGGGTCTGCTGATTAACCAATGGGCGGACGTGGAGCCGGGCGAAATTAGCTGCACATCGTCGA
ACACCACGTGCCCCAGTTCGGGCAAGGTCATCCTGGAGACGCTTAACTTCTCCGCCGCCGATCTGCCGCT
GGACTACGTGGGTCTGGCCATTCTCATCGTGAGCTTCCGGGTGCTCGCATATCTGGCTCTAAGACTTCGG
GCCCGACGCAAGGAGTAGCCGACATATATCCGAAATAACTGCTTGTTTTTTTTTTTTACCATTATTACCA
TCGTGTTTACTGTTTATTGCCCCCTCAAAAAGCTAATGTAATTATATTTGTGCCAATAAAAACAAGATAT
GACCTATAGAATACAAGTATTTCCCCTTCGAACATCCCCACAAGTAGACTTTGGATTTGTCTTCTAACCA
AAAGACTTACACACCTGCATACCTTACATCAAAAACTCGTTTATCGCTACATAAAACACCGGGATATATT
TTTTATATACATACTTTTCAAATCGCGCGCCCTCTTCATAATTCACCTCCACCACACCACGTTTCGTAGT
TGCTCTTTCGCTGTCTCCCACCCGCTCTCCGCAACACATTCACCTTTTGTTCGACGACCTTGGAGCGACT
GTCGTTAGTTCCGCGCGATTCGGTTCGCTCAAATGGTTCCGAGTGGTTCATTTCGTCTCAATAGAAATTA
GTAATAAATATTTGTATGTACAATTTATTTGCTCCAATATATTTGTATATATTTCCCTCACAGCTATATT
TATTCTAATTTAATATTATGACTTTTTAAGGTAATTTTTTGTGACCTGTTCGGAGTGATTAGCGTTACAA
TTTGAACTGAAAGTGACATCCAGTGTTTGTTCCTTGTGTAGATGCATCTCAAAAAAATGGTGGGCATAAT
AGTGTTGTTTATATATATCAAAAATAACAACTATAATAATAAGAATACATTTAATTTAGAAAATGCTTGG
ATTTCACTGGAACTAGGGCGCGCCTCCGGAACATAATGGTGCAGGGCGCTGACTTCCGCGTTTCCAGACT
TTACGAAACACGGAAACCGAAGACCATTCATGTTGTTGCTCAGGTCGCAGACGTTTTGCAGCAGCAGTCG
CTTCACGTTCGCTCGCGTATCGGTGATTCATTCTGCTAACCAGTAAGGCAACCCCGCCAGCCTAGCCGGG
TCCTCAACGACAGGAGCACGATCATGCGCACCCGTGGCCAGGGCCGCAAGCTTGCATGCCTGCAGGTCGG
AGTACTGTCCTCCGAGCGGAGACTCTAGCCCTAGGGCATGCCTGCAGGTCGGAGTACTGTCCTCCGAGCG
GAGTACTGTCCTCCGAGCGGAGACTCTAGCGCTAGCGACGTCGAGCGCCGGAGTATAAATAGAGGCGCTT
CGTCTACGGAGCGACAATTCAATTCAAACAAGCAAAGTGAACACGTCGCTAAGCGAAAGCTAAGCAAATA
AACAAGCGCAGCTGAACAAGCTAAACAATCTGCAGTAAAGTGCAAGTTAAAGTGAATCAATTAAAAGTAA
CCAGCAACCAAGTAAATCAACTGCAACTACTGAAATCTGCCAAGAAGTAATTATTGAATACAAGAAGAGA
ACTCTGAATAGATCTAAAAGGTAGGTTCAACCACTGATGCCTAGGCACACCGAAACGACTAACCCTAATT
CTTATCCTTTACTTCAGGCGGCCGCGGCTCGAGAATCAAAATGAGCTCGTATATGGATCTTGTTGATGAT
GAACCAGCGACTTTGTACCATAAGTTCGTGGAGTGCTTGAAAGCGGGCGAGAACTTCTGCGGAGACAAGC
TGAGTGGAATTATTACCATGGCGATCCTTAAGGCAATCAAGGCGCTGACCGAAGTTAAAAAGACAACCTT
TAACAAATATAAGACAACAATCAAGCAGGGCCTCCAGTATGACGTGGGTTCGTCGACTATCTCGTTTGTG
TATCACTTGAAGGACTGTGATGAGCTGTCCAGGGGCTTGAGCGATGCCTTCGAGCCCTACAAATTCAAAA
TTAAGTCGAATAAAGAGGCAACCTCGTTTAAGACTCTCTTTCGTGGCCCCTCGTTTGGCAGCCAGAAGAA
CTGGCGGAAGAAAGAGGTGGACCGCGAGGTGGATAACTTGTTTCATAGCACCGAGACAGACGAATCGATT
TTCAAATTCATCTTGAACACGTTGGATAGTATTGAGACACAAACGAACACGGATCGCCAAAAGACGGTGC
TGACTTTCATCCTGTTGATGACATTTTTCAACTGCTGTAGGAACAATGACCTGATGAACGTTGATCCCTC
CACATTTAAGATTGTGAAAAACAAATTCGTCGGATACCTGCTGCAGGCTGAGGTCAAACAGACTAAGACA
CGCAAGTCGAGGAACATTTTCTTCTTTCCCATCCGCGAGAATCGATTCGATCTGTTCCTGGCCTTGCACG
ATTTCTTCCGCACATGCCAGCCTACCCCAAAGTCGCGTCTTTCGGATCAAGTATCGGAGCAGAAGTGGCA
GCTTTTCCGAGATTCCATGGTCATTGATTACAACCGTTTCTTTAGGAAGTTTCCAGCTTCGCCTATTTTC
GCAATAAAGCACGGCCCCAAGTCCCATCTGGGCCGGCATCTGATGAACAGCTTTCTGCACAAGAATGAAC
TGGATTCCTGGGCCAACTCCCTGGGCAACTGGAGCTCCTCCCAGAATCAACGCGAGTCCGGTGCGCGACT
GGGCTACACCCACGGTGGTCGAGATTTGCCACAGCCACTGTTCGGATTCCTGGCTGGCTACTGCGTTCGA
AATGAAGAGGGCCACATCGTGGGCTTGGGTCTGGAGAAGGACATTAATGATCTGTTTGACGGTATTATGG
ACCCACTTAATGAGAAGGAGGATACAGAGATTTGTGAAAGCTACGGCGAGTGGGCCAAAATTGTGAGCAA
GGATGTTCTGATATTTCTGAAGCGATATCATTCGAAGAACGCATGCCGGCGATATCAGAACTCCACATTG
TACGCACGTACGTTCCTTAAGACAGAGTCCGTCACCTTGAGCGGCTCCAAGGGAAGCGAAGAGCCGAGCA
GTCCCGTCAGGATTCCAATACTTAGTATGGGAAAAGCCTCCCCAAGCGAGGGCCGAAAGTTGCGTGCCAG
CGAACATGCCAACGATGATAATGAGATTGAGAAGATAGATTCGGATTCGTCGCAAAGCGAAGAGATACCT
ATCGAAATGTCCGACTCCGAGGACGAAACAACGGCAAGTAACATTAGCGGAATTTACCTGGACATGTCGA
AAGCCAACTCCAACGTGGTCTATTCCCCTCCGAGTCAGACTGGCCGTGCCGCCGGTGCCGGCCGTAAACG
TGGCGTGGGTGGTCGCCGCACCGTTGAGTCGAAGCGGCGGCGCGTCCTGGCACCAATTAACCGGGGATCC
CATGGCTTCCCTCCAGAGGTGGAGGAGCAAGATGATGGCACTCTCCCCATGAGCTGCGCTCAAGAGAGTG
GCATGGATCGTCACCCCGCTGCTTGCGCCTCGGCTCGCATCAACGTGTAATCTAGAGGATCTTTGTGAAG
GAACCTTACTTCTGTGGTGTGACATAATTGGACAAACTACCTACAGAGATTTAAAGCTCTAAGGTAAATA
TAAAATTTTTAAGTGTATAATGTGTTAAACTACTGATTCTAATTGTTTGTGTATTTTAGATTCCAACCTA
TGGAACTGATGAATGGGAGCAGTGGTGGAATGCCTTTAATGAGGAAAACCTGTTTTGCTCAGAAGAAATG
CCATCTAGTGATGATGAGGCTACTGCTGACTCTCAACATTCTACTCCTCCAAAAAAGAAGAGAAAGGTAG
AAGACCCCAAGGACTTTCCTTCAGAATTGCTAAGTTTTTTGAGTCATGCTGTGTTTAGTAATAGAACTCT
TGCTTGCTTTGCTATTTACACCACAAAGGAAAAAGCTGCACTGCTATACAAGAAAATTATGGAAAAATAT
TTGATGTATAGTGCCTTGACTAGAGATCATAATCAGCCATACCACATTTGTAGAGGTTTTACTTGCTTTA
AAAAACCTCCCACACCTCCCCCTGAACCTGAAACATAAAATGAATGCAATTGTTGTTGTTAACTTGTTTA
TTGCAGCTTATAATGGTTACAAATAAAGCAATAGCATCACAAATTTCACAAATAAAGCATTTTTTTCACT
GCATTCTAGTTGTGGTTTGTCCAAACTCATCAATGTATCTTATCATGTCTGGATCGATCTGGCCGGCCGT
TTAAACGAATTCTTGAAGACGAAAGGGCCTCGTGATACGCCTATTTTTATAGGTTAATGTCATGATAATA
ATGGTTTCTTA
Features (pLannotate 1.2.2; 19 found; start..end, strand, type, name):
     31..135     +  promoter       AmpR promoter: bla
    136..996     +  CDS            AmpR: β-lactamase; bla; confers resistance to ampicillin, carbenicillin, and related antibiotics
   1167..1755    +  rep_origin     ori: high-copy-number ColE1/pMB1/pBR322/pUC origin of replication
   1842..1911    +  protein_bind   attB: attB site for the φC31 integrase (Groth et al., 2000) phage φC31 integrase
   2606..5478    +  CDS            mini-white: Drosophila white gene eye color pigment; white; This is a modified version of the white gene lacking part of the first intron.
   6251..6406    +  CDS            YPB1_ECOLX (fragment): Protein predicted: Swiss-Prot protein existence level 4. From Escherichia coli.
   6488..6509    -  misc_feature   MCS (fragment): pUC18/19 multiple cloning site
   6508..6531    +  protein_bind   5X UAS (fragment): five tandem copies of the "ScaI site" 17-mer CGGAGTACTGTCCTCCG, an upstream activating sequence (UAS) that efficiently binds yeast Gal4 (Webster et al., 1988; Pfeiffer et al., 2010) GAL4
   6560..6602    +  protein_bind   5X UAS (fragment): five tandem copies of the "ScaI site" 17-mer CGGAGTACTGTCCTCCG, an upstream activating sequence (UAS) that efficiently binds yeast Gal4 (Webster et al., 1988; Pfeiffer et al., 2010) GAL4
   6628..6866    +  promoter       hsp70 promoter: Drosophila melanogaster hsp70Bb promoter
   6881..6947    +  intron         Mhc intron: modified Drosophila myosin heavy chain intron 16 (Pfeiffer et al., 2010)
   6971..8674    +  CDS            A: FLP_ZYGBI - Protein inferred from homology: Swiss-Prot protein existence level 3. Catalyzes the recombination between the large inverted repetitions of the plasmid. From Zygosaccharomyces bisporus.
   8678..8797    +  CDS            Odc1 (fragment): DCOR_MOUSE - Also known as Odc. Experimental evidence at protein level: Swiss-Prot protein existence level 1. Catalyzes the first and rate-limiting step of polyamine biosynthesis that converts ornithine into putrescine, which is the precursor for the polyamines, spermidine and spermine. Polyamines are essential for cell proliferation and are implicated in cellular processes, ranging from DNA replication to apoptosis. From Mus musculus (Mouse).
   8808..8882    +  CDS            small t antigen (fragment): SV40 (simian virus 40) small t antigen
   8884..8949    +  intron         small t intron: SV40 (simian virus 40) small t antigen intron
   9079..9099    +  CDS            SV40 NLS: nuclear localization signal of SV40 (simian virus 40) large T antigen
   9106..9240    +  CDS            LT_POVHA (fragment): Protein inferred from homology: Swiss-Prot protein existence level 3. Isoform large T antigen is a key early protein essential for both driving viral replication and inducing cellular transformation. Plays a role in viral genome replication by driving entry of quiescent cells into the cell cycle and by autoregulating the synthesis of viral early mRNA. Displays highly oncogenic activities by corrupting the host cellular checkpoint mechanisms that guard cell division and the transcription, replication, and repair of DNA. Participates in the modulation of cellular gene expression preceeding viral
   9265..9348    +  CDS            large T antigen (fragment): large T antigen from SV40 (simian virus 40)
   9371..9505    +  polyA_signal   SV40 poly(A) signal: SV40 polyadenylation signal
