[The description below was written by a language model from this plasmid's Addgene catalogue record and pLannotate feature annotations shown in this document.]
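Description:
pJFRC158-3XUAS-IVS-B3::PEST is a 9.6 kb Drosophila transgenesis and expression plasmid built on the pJFRC4-3XUAS-IVS-mCD8::GFP backbone, with the original reporter replaced by a B3::PEST insert cloned between XhoI and XbaI sites that both remain intact. In bacteria it is maintained as a high-copy plasmid through a ColE1/pUC-type origin and selected with ampicillin via the β-lactamase gene. For use in flies it carries a φC31 attB site, which allows integrase-mediated insertion into a genomic attP landing site, and the mini-white eye-colour marker for identifying transformants.

The expression cassette is GAL4-responsive. The name indicates three UAS copies, consistent with the partial matches to the 5X UAS element in the annotation. These Gal4-binding sites sit upstream of the Drosophila hsp70Bb promoter, followed by the IVS element, a modified myosin heavy chain intron 16. The coding region matches a FLP-family site-specific recombinase from Zygosaccharomyces bisporus, corresponding to B3. It is followed immediately by a fragment of mouse ornithine decarboxylase, the standard source of the PEST degradation sequence, which would be expected to shorten the protein's half-life and limit its accumulation. The transcript ends in an SV40 3′ region containing the small t intron and poly(A) signal. The small t, large T and NLS "CDS" hits there are most likely annotation matches to this SV40 fragment rather than expressed products.

The associated publication describes new site-specific recombinases for manipulating animal genomes. The construct therefore serves to express destabilised B3 recombinase under GAL4 control in Drosophila, and the low UAS copy number together with the PEST tag suggests a reduced-activity variant. The record does not describe the B3 target sites.
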