Addgene plasmid #32138: pJFRC158-3XUAS-IVS-B3::PEST
Depositing lab: Gerald Rubin. Depositing organization: HHMI, Janelia Research Campus. Publication: Multiple new site-specific recombinases for use in manipulating animal genomes. Nern A, Pfeiffer BD, Svoboda K, Rubin GM. Proc Natl Acad Sci U S A. 2011 Aug 9. 10.1073/pnas.1111704108 PubMed 21831835.
Backbone
  Vector backbone: pJFRC4-3XUAS-IVS-mCD8::GFP
  Vector type: Insect Expression
Growth in bacteria
  Bacterial resistance: Ampicillin, 100 μg/mL
  Growth temperature: 37°C
  Growth strain: Top10/P3
  Copy number: High Copy
Gene/Insert
  Gene/Insert name: B3::PEST
  Cloning method: Restriction Enzyme; 5′ cloning site XhoI (not destroyed); 3′ cloning site XbaI (not destroyed)
  Sequencing primers: 5′ hsp70 F; 3′ SV40pA-R
Terms and licenses: Academic/Nonprofit Terms; Industry Terms: Not Available to Industry
How to cite: pJFRC158-3XUAS-IVS-B3::PEST was a gift from Gerald Rubin (Addgene plasmid # 32138 ; http://n2t.net/addgene:32138 ; RRID:Addgene_32138)
