>Addgene plasmid #32138 | pJFRC158-3XUAS-IVS-B3::PEST | addgene partial sequence | sequence record 37891 | hsp70-F 5'-GAGCGCCGGAGTATAAATAGAG-3'
AGCAAAGTGAACACGTCGCTAAGCGAAAGCTAAGCAAATAAACAAGCGCAGCTGAACAAGCTAAACAATC
TGCAGTAAAGTGCAAGTTAAAGTGAATCAATTAAAAGTAACCAGCAACCAAGTAAATCAACTGCAACTAC
TGAAATCTGCCAAGAAGTAATTATTGAATACAAGAAGAGAACTCTGAATAGATCTAAAAGGTAGGTTCAA
CCACTGATGCCTAGGCACACCGAAACGACTAACCCTAATTCTTATCCTTTACTTCAGGCGGCCGCGGCTC
GAGAATCAAAATGAGCTCGTATATGGATCTTGTTGATGATGAACCAGCGACTTTGTACCATAAGTTCGTG
GAGTGCTTGAAAGCGGGCGAGAACTTCTGCGGAGACAAGCTGAGTGGAATTATTACCATGGCGATCCTTA
AGGCAATCAAGGCGCTGACCGAAGTTAAAAAGACAACCTTTAACAAATATAAGACAACAATCAAGCAGGG
CCTCCAGTATGACGTGGGTTCGTCGACTATCTCGTTTGTGTATCACTTGAAGGACTGTGATGAGCTGTCC
AGGGGCTTGAGCGATGCCTTCGAGCCCTACAAATTCAAAATTAAGTCGAATAAAGAGGCAACCTCGTTTA
AGACTCTCTTTCGTGGCCCCTCGTTTGGCAGCCAGAAGAACTGGCGGAAGAAAGAGGTGGACCGCGAGGT
GGATAACTTGTTTCATAGCACCGAGACAGACGAATCGATTTTCAAATTCATCTTGAACACGTTGGATAGT
ATTGAGACACAAACGAACACGGATCGCCAAAAGACGGTGCTGACTTTCATCCTGTTGATGACATTTTTCA
ACTGCTGTAGGAACAATGACCTGATGAACGTTGATCCCTC
